>Addgene plasmid #136459 | pSico_U6-PLOD2 sgRNA4 | addgene full sequence | sequence record 271659 | Addgene NGS Result
CGTTACATAACTTACGGTAAATGGCCCGCCTGGCTGACCGCCCAACGACCCCCGCCCATTGACGTCAATA
ATGACGTATGTTCCCATAGTAACGCCAATAGGGACTTTCCATTGACGTCAATGGGTGGAGTATTTACGGT
AAACTGCCCACTTGGCAGTACATCAAGTGTATCATATGCCAAGTACGCCCCCTATTGACGTCAATGACGG
TAAATGGCCCGCCTGGCATTATGCCCAGTACATGACCTTATGGGACTTTCCTACTTGGCAGTACATCTAC
GTATTAGTCATCGCTATTACCATGGTCGAGGTGAGCCCCACGTTCTGCTTCACTCTCCCCATCTCCCCCC
CCTCCCCACCCCCAATTTTGTATTTATTTATTTTTTAATTATTTTGTGCAGCGATGGGGGCGGGGGGGGG
GGGGGGSGCGCGCCAGGCGGGGCGGGGCGGGGCGAGGGGCGGGGCGGGGCGAGGCGGAGAGGTGCGGCGG
CAGCCAATCAGAGCGGCGCGCTCCGAAAGTTTCCTTTTATGGCGAGGCGGCGGCGGCGGCGGCCCTATAA
AAAGCGAAGCGCGCGGCGGGCGGGAGTCGCTGCGCGCTGCCTTCGCCCCGTGCCCCGCTCCGCCGCCGCC
TCGCGCCGCCCGCCCCGGCTCTGACTGACCGCGTTACTCCCACAGGTGAGCGGGCGGGACGGCCCTTCTC
CTCCGGGCTGTAATTAGCGCTTGGTTTAATGACGGCTTGTTTCTTTTCTGTGGCTGCGTGAAAGCCTTGA
GGGGCTCCGGGAGGGCCCTTTGTGCGGGGGGAGCGGCTCGGGGGGTGCGTGCGTGTGTGTGTGCGTGGGG
AGCGCCGCGTGCGGCTCCGCGCTGCCCGGCGGCTGTGAGCGCTGCGGGCGCGGCGCGGGGCTTTGTGCGC
TCCGCAGTGTGCGCGAGGGGAGCGCGGCCGGGGGCGGTGCCCCGCGGTGCGGGGGGGGCTGCGAGGGGAA
CAAAGGCTGCGTGCGGGGTGTGTGCGTGGGGGGGTGAGCAGGGGGTGTGGGCGCGTCGGTCGGGCTGCAA
CCCCCCCTGCACCCCCCTCCCCGAGTTGCTGAGCACGGCCCGGCTTCGGGTGCGGGGCTCCGTACGGGGC
GTGGCGCGGGGCTCGCCGTGCCGGGCGGGGGGTGGCGGCAGGTGGGGGTGCCGGGCGGGGCGGGGCCGCC
TCGGGCCGGGGAGGGCTCGGGGGAGGGGCGCGGCGGCCCCCGGAGCGCCGGCGGCTGTCGAGGCGCGGCG
AGCCGCAGCCATTGCCTTTTATGGTAATCGTGCGAGAGGGCGCAGGGACTTCCTTTGTCCCAAATCTGTG
CGGAGCCGAAATCTGGGAGGCGCCGCCGCACCCCCTCTAGCGGGCGCGGGGCGAAGCGGTGCGGCGCCGG
CAGGAAGGAAATGGGCGGGGAGGGCCTTCGTGCGTCGCCGCGCCGCCGTCCCCTTCTCCCTCTCCAGCCT
CGGGGCTGTCCGCGGGGGGACGGCTGCCTTCGGGGGGGACGGGGCAGGGCGGGGTTCGGCTTCTGGCGTG
TGACCGGCGGCTCTAGAGCCTCTGCTAACCATGTTCATGCCTTCTTCTTTTTCCTACAGCTCCTGGGCAA
CGTGCTGGTTATTGTGCTGTCTCATCATTTTGGCAAAGAATTCCGCCACCATGCCAAAAAAGAAGAGAAA
GGTAGATCCAAAAAAGAAGAGAAAGGTAGATCCAAAAAAGAAGAGAAAGGTACACGTGTCAACGCGTATG
GTGAGCGAGCTGATTAAGGAGAACATGCACATGAAGCTGTACATGGAGGGCACCGTGAACAACCACCACT
TCAAGTGCACATCCGAGGGCGAAGGCAAGCCCTACGAGGGCACCCAGACCATGAGAATCAAGGCGGTCGA
GGGCGGCCCTCTCCCCTTCGCCTTCGACATCCTGGCTACCAGCTTCATGTACGGCAGCAAAACCTTCATC
AACCACACCCAGGGCATCCCCGACTTCTTTAAGCAGTCCTTCCCCGAGGGCTTCACATGGGAGAGAGTCA
CCACATACGAAGACGGGGGCGTGCTGACCGCTACCCAGGACACCAGCCTCCAGGACGGCTGCCTCATCTA
CAACGTCAAGATCAGAGGGGTGAACTTCCCATCCAACGGCCCTGTGATGCAGAAGAAAACACTCGGCTGG
GAGGCCTCCACCGAGACCCTGTACCCCGCTGACGGCGGCCTGGAAGGCAGAGCCGACATGGCCCTGAAGC
TCGTGGGCGGGGGCCACCTGATCTGCAACTTGAAGACCACATACAGATCCAAGAAACCCGCTAAGAACCT
CAAGATGCCCGGCGTCTACTATGTGGACAGAAGACTGGAAAGAATCAAGGAGGCCGACAAAGAGACCTAC
GTCGAGCAGCACGAGGTGGCTGTGGCCAGATACTGCGACCTCCCTAGCAAACTGGGGCACAGAGAGGGCA
GAGGAAGTCTTCTAACATGCGGTGACGTGGAGGAGAATCCCGGCCCTATGAAGACCTTCAACATCTCCCA
GCAGGATCTAGAATTAGTAGAAGTAGCGACAGAGAAGATTACAATGCTTTATGAGGATAATAAACATCAT
GTGGGAGCGGCAATTCGTACGAAAACAGGAGAAATCATTTCGGCAGTACATATTGAAGCGTATATAGGAC
GAGTAACTGTTTGTGCAGAAGCCATTGCGATTGGTAGTGCAGTTTCGAATGGACAAAAGGATTTTGACAC
GATTGTAGCTGTTAGACACCCTTATTCTGACGAAGTAGATAGAAGTATTCGAGTGGTAAGTCCTTGTGGT
ATGTGTAGGGAGTTGATTTCAGACTATGCACCAGATTGTTTTGTGTTAATAGAAATGAATGGCAAGTTAG
TCAAAACTACGATTGAAGAACTCATTCCACTCAAATATACCCGAAATTAATCGACATGATAAGATACATT
GATGAGTTTGGACAAACCACAACTAGAATGCAGTGAAAAAAATGCTTTATTTGTGAAATTTGTGATGCTA
TTGCTTTATTTGTGAAATTTGTGATGCTATTGCTTTATTTGTAACCATTATAAGCTGCAATAAACAAGTT
AACAACAACAATTGCATTCATTTTATGTTTCAGGTTCAGAGGGAGGTGTGGGAGGTTTTTTAAAGCAAGT
AAAACCTCTACAAATGTGGTAGATCGAATTCGTCGAGGGACCTAATAACTTCGTATAGCATACATTATAC
GAAGTTATACATGTTTAAGGGTTCCGGTTCCACTAGGTACAATTCGATATCAAGCTTATCGATAATCAAC
CTCTGGATTACAAAATTTGTGAAAGATTGACTGGTATTCTTAACTATGTTGCTCCTTTTACGCTATGTGG
ATACGCTGCTTTAATGCCTTTGTATCATGCTATTGCTTCCCGTATGGCTTTCATTTTCTCCTCCTTGTAT
AAATCCTGGTTGCTGTCTCTTTATGAGGAGTTGTGGCCCGTTGTCAGGCAACGTGGCGTGGTGTGCACTG
TGTTTGCTGACGCAACCCCCACTGGTTGGGGCATTGCCACCACCTGTCAGCTCCTTTCCGGGACTTTCGC
TTTCCCCCTCCCTATTGCCACGGCGGAACTCATCGCCGCCTGCCTTGCCCGCTGCTGGACAGGGGCTCGG
CTGTTGGGCACTGACAATTCCGTGGTGTTGTCGGGGAAATCATCGTCCTTTCCTTGGCTGCTCGCCTGTG
TTGCCACCTGGATTCTGCGCGGGACGTCCTTCTGCTACGTCCCTTCGGCCCTCAATCCAGCGGACCTTCC
TTCCCGCGGCCTGCTGCCGGCTCTGCGGCCTCTTCCGCGTCTTCGCCTTCGCCCTCAGACGAGTCGGATC
TCCCTTTGGGCCGCCTCCCCGCATCGATACCGTCGACCTCGATCGAGACCTAGAAAAACATGGAGCAATC
ACAAGTAGCAATACAGCAGCTACCAATGCTGATTGTGCCTGGCTAGAAGCACAAGAGGAGGAGGAGGTGG
GTTTTCCAGTCACACCTCAGGTACCTTTAAGACCAATGACTTACAAGGCAGCTGTAGATCTTAGCCACTT
TTTAAAAGAAAAGGGGGGACTGGAAGGGCTAATTCACTCCCAACGAAGACAAGATATCCTTGATCTGTGG
ATCTACCACACACAAGGCTACTTCCCTGATTGGCAGAACTACACACCAGGGCCAGGGATCAGATATCCAC
TGACCTTTGGATGGTGCTACAAGCTAGTACCAGTTGAGCAAGAGAAGGTAGAAGAAGCCAATGAAGGAGA
GAACACCCGCTTGTTACACCCTGTGAGCCTGCATGGGATGGATGACCCGGAGAGAGAAGTATTAGAGTGG
AGGTTTGACAGCCGCCTAGCATTTCATCACATGGCCCGAGAGCTGCATCCGGACTGTACTGGGTCTCTCT
GGTTAGACCAGATCTGAGCCTGGGAGCTCTCTGGCTAACTAGGGAACCCACTGCTTAAGCCTCAATAAAG
CTTGCCTTGAGTGCTTCAAGTAGTGTGTGCCCGTCTGTTGTGTGACTCTGGTAACTAGAGATCCCTCAGA
CCCTTTTAGTCAGTGTGGAAAATCTCTAGCAGCATGTGAGCAAAAGGCCAGCAAAAGGCCAGGAACCGTA
AAAAGGCCGCGTTGCTGGCGTTTTTCCATAGGCTCCGCCCCCCTGACGAGCATCACAAAAATCGACGCTC
AAGTCAGAGGTGGCGAAACCCGACAGGACTATAAAGATACCAGGCGTTTCCCCCTGGAAGCTCCCTCGTG
CGCTCTCCTGTTCCGACCCTGCCGCTTACCGGATACCTGTCCGCCTTTCTCCCTTCGGGAAGCGTGGCGC
TTTCTCATAGCTCACGCTGTAGGTATCTCAGTTCGGTGTAGGTCGTTCGCTCCAAGCTGGGCTGTGTGCA
CGAACCCCCCGTTCAGCCCGACCGCTGCGCCTTATCCGGTAACTATCGTCTTGAGTCCAACCCGGTAAGA
CACGACTTATCGCCACTGGCAGCAGCCACTGGTAACAGGATTAGCAGAGCGAGGTATGTAGGCGGTGCTA
CAGAGTTCTTGAAGTGGTGGCCTAACTACGGCTACACTAGAAGAACAGTATTTGGTATCTGCGCTCTGCT
GAAGCCAGTTACCTTCGGAAAAAGAGTTGGTAGCTCTTGATCCGGCAAACAAACCACCGCTGGTAGCGGT
GGTTTTTTTGTTTGCAAGCAGCAGATTACGCGCAGAAAAAAAGGATCTCAAGAAGATCCTTTGATCTTTT
CTACGGGGTCTGACGCTCAGTGGAACGAAAACTCACGTTAAGGGATTTTGGTCATGAGATTATCAAAAAG
GATCTTCACCTAGATCCTTTTAAATTAAAAATGAAGTTTTAAATCAATCTAAAGTATATATGAGTAAACT
TGGTCTGACAGTTACCAATGCTTAATCAGTGAGGCACCTATCTCAGCGATCTGTCTATTTCGTTCATCCA
TAGTTGCCTGACTCCCCGTCGTGTAGATAACTACGATACGGGAGGGCTTACCATCTGGCCCCAGTGCTGC
AATGATACCGCGAGACCCACGCTCACCGGCTCCAGATTTATCAGCAATAAACCAGCCAGCCGGAAGGGCC
GAGCGCAGAAGTGGTCCTGCAACTTTATCCGCCTCCATCCAGTCTATTAATTGTTGCCGGGAAGCTAGAG
TAAGTAGTTCGCCAGTTAATAGTTTGCGCAACGTTGTTGCCATTGCTACAGGCATCGTGGTGTCACGCTC
GTCGTTTGGTATGGCTTCATTCAGCTCCGGTTCCCAACGATCAAGGCGAGTTACATGATCCCCCATGTTG
TGCAAAAAAGCGGTTAGCTCCTTCGGTCCTCCGATCGTTGTCAGAAGTAAGTTGGCCGCAGTGTTATCAC
TCATGGTTATGGCAGCACTGCATAATTCTCTTACTGTCATGCCATCCGTAAGATGCTTTTCTGTGACTGG
TGAGTACTCAACCAAGTCATTCTGAGAATAGTGTATGCGGCGACCGAGTTGCTCTTGCCCGGCGTCAATA
CGGGATAATACCGCGCCACATAGCAGAACTTTAAAAGTGCTCATCATTGGAAAACGTTCTTCGGGGCGAA
AACTCTCAAGGATCTTACCGCTGTTGAGATCCAGTTCGATGTAACCCACTCGTGCACCCAACTGATCTTC
AGCATCTTTTACTTTCACCAGCGTTTCTGGGTGAGCAAAAACAGGAAGGCAAAATGCCGCAAAAAAGGGA
ATAAGGGCGACACGGAAATGTTGAATACTCATACTCTTCCTTTTTCAATATTATTGAAGCATTTATCAGG
GTTATTGTCTCATGAGCGGATACATATTTGAATGTATTTAGAAAAATAAACAAATAGGGGTTCCGCGCAC
ATTTCCCCGAAAAGTGCCACCTGACGTCGACGGATCGGGAGATCTCCCGATCCCCTATGGTGCACTCTCA
GTACAATCTGCTCTGATGCCGCATAGTTAAGCCAGTATCTGCTCCCTGCTTGTGTGTTGGAGGTCGCTGA
GTAGTGCGCGAGCAAAATTTAAGCTACAACAAGGCAAGGCTTGACCGACAATTGCATGAAGAATCTGCTT
AGGGTTAGGCGTTTTGCGCTGCTTCGCGATGTACGGGCCAGATATACGCGTTGACATTGATTATTGACTA
GTTATTAATAGTAATCAATTACGGGGTCATTAGTTCATAGCCCATATATGGAGTTCCGCGTTACATAACT
TACGGTAAATGGCCCGCCTGGCTGACCGCCCAACGACCCCCGCCCATTGACGTCAATAATGACGTATGTT
CCCATAGTAACGCCAATAGGGACTTTCCATTGACGTCAATGGGTGGAGTATTTACGGTAAACTGCCCACT
TGGCAGTACATCAAGTGTATCATATGCCAAGTACGCCCCCTATTGACGTCAATGACGGTAAATGGCCCGC
CTGGCATTATGCCCAGTACATGACCTTATGGGACTTTCCTACTTGGCAGTACATCTACGTATTAGTCATC
GCTATTACCATGGTGATGCGGTTTTGGCAGTACATCAATGGGCGTGGATAGCGGTTTGACTCACGGGGAT
TTCCAAGTCTCCACCCCATTGACGTCAATGGGAGTTTGTTTTGGCACCAAAATCAACGGGACTTTCCAAA
ATGTCGTAACAACTCCGCCCCATTGACGCAAATGGGCGGTAGGCGTGTACGGTGGGAGGTCTATATAAGC
AGCGCGTTTTGCCTGTACTGGGTCTCTCTGGTTAGACCAGATCTGAGCCTGGGAGCTCTCTGGCTAACTA
GGGAACCCACTGCTTAAGCCTCAATAAAGCTTGCCTTGAGTGCTTCAAGTAGTGTGTGCCCGTCTGTTGT
GTGACTCTGGTAACTAGAGATCCCTCAGACCCTTTTAGTCAGTGTGGAAAATCTCTAGCAGTGGCGCCCG
AACAGGGACTTGAAAGCGAAAGGGAAACCAGAGGAGCTCTCTCGACGCAGGACTCGGCTTGCTGAAGCGC
GCACGGCAAGAGGCGAGGGGCGGCGACTGGTGAGTACGCCAAAAATTTTGACTAGCGGAGGCTAGAAGGA
GAGAGATGGGTGCGAGAGCGTCAGTATTAAGCGGGGGAGAATTAGATCGCGATGGGAAAAAATTCGGTTA
AGGCCAGGGGGAAAGAAAAAATATAAATTAAAACATATAGTATGGGCAAGCAGGGAGCTAGAACGATTCG
CAGTTAATCCTGGCCTGTTAGAAACATCAGAAGGCTGTAGACAAATACTGGGACAGCTACAACCATCCCT
TCAGACAGGATCAGAAGAACTTAGATCATTATATAATACAGTAGCAACCCTCTATTGTGTGCATCAAAGG
ATAGAGATAAAAGACACCAAGGAAGCTTTAGACAAGATAGAGGAAGAGCAAAACAAAAGTAAGACCACCG
CACAGCAAGCGGCCGGCCGCTGATCTTCAGACCTGGAGGAGGAGATATGAGGGACAATTGGAGAAGTGAA
TTATATAAATATAAAGTAGTAAAAATTGAACCATTAGGAGTAGCACCCACCAAGGCAAAGAGAAGAGTGG
TGCAGAGAGAAAAAAGAGCAGTGGGAATAGGAGCTTTGTTCCTTGGGTTCTTGGGAGCAGCAGGAAGCAC
TATGGGCGCAGCGTCAATGACGCTGACGGTACAGGCCAGACAATTATTGTCTGGTATAGTGCAGCAGCAG
AACAATTTGCTGAGGGCTATTGAGGCGCAACAGCATCTGTTGCAACTCACAGTCTGGGGCATCAAGCAGC
TCCAGGCAAGAATCCTGGCTGTGGAAAGATACCTAAAGGATCAACAGCTCCTGGGGATTTGGGGTTGCTC
TGGAAAACTCATTTGCACCACTGCTGTGCCTTGGAATGCTAGTTGGAGTAATAAATCTCTGGAACAGATT
TGGAATCACACGACCTGGATGGAGTGGGACAGAGAAATTAACAATTACACAAGCTTAATACACTCCTTAA
TTGAAGAATCGCAAAACCAGCAAGAAAAGAATGAACAAGAATTATTGGAATTAGATAAATGGGCAAGTTT
GTGGAATTGGTTTAACATAACAAATTGGCTGTGGTATATAAAATTATTCATAATGATAGTAGGAGGCTTG
GTAGGTTTAAGAATAGTTTTTGCTGTACTTTCTATAGTGAATAGAGTTAGGCAGGGATATTCACCATTAT
CGTTTCAGACCCACCTCCCAACCCCGAGGGGACCCGACAGGCCCGAAGGAATAGAAGAAGAAGGTGGAGA
GAGAGACAGAGACAGATCCATTCGATTAGTGAACGGATCGGCACTGCGTGCGCCAATTCTGCAGACAAAT
GGCAGTATTCATCCACAATTTTAAAAGAAAAGGGGGGATTGGGGGGTACAGTGCAGGGGAAAGAATAGTA
GACATAATAGCAACAGACATACAAACTAAAGAATTACAAAAACAAATTACAAAAATTCAAAATTTTCGGG
TTTATTACAGGGACAGCAGAGATCCAGTTTGGTTAGTACCGGGCCCGCTCTAGAGATCCGACGCGCCATC
TCTAGGCCCGCGCCGGCCCCCTCGCACGGACTTGTGGGAGAAGCTCGGCTACTCCCCTGCCCCGGTTAAT
TTGCATATAATATTTCCTAGTAACTATAGAGGCTTAATGTGCGATAAAAGACAGATAATCTGTTCTTTTT
AATACTAGCTACATTTTACATGATAGGCTTGGATTTCTATAACTTCGTATAGCATACATTATACGAAGTT
ATAAACAGCACAAAAGGAAACTCACCCTAACTGTAAAGTAATTGTGTGTTTTGAGACTATAAGTATCCCT
TGGAGAACCACCTTGTTGGTGAGCAAACAGTCCAGACGTGTTTAAGAGCTATGCTGGAAACAGCATAGCA
AGTTTAAATAAGGCTAGTCCGTTATCAACTTGAAAAAGTGGCACCGAGTCGGTGCTTTTTTTCTCGAGTA
CTAGGATCCATTAGGCGGCCGCGTGGATAACCGTATTACCGCCATGCATCCCGGGTGACTGACTGAGCGG
CCGCACTAGTTATTAATAGTAATCAATTACGGGGTCATTAGTTCATAGCCCATATATGGAGTTCCG
Features (pLannotate 1.2.2; 31 found; start..end, strand, type, name):
      1..304     +  enhancer       CMV enhancer: human cytomegalovirus immediate early enhancer
    306..582     +  promoter       chicken β-actin promoter: No description available
    583..1599    +  intron         chimeric intron: chimera between introns from chicken β-actin and rabbit β-globin
   1664..1684    +  CDS            SV40 NLS: nuclear localization signal of SV40 (simian virus 40) large T antigen
   1688..1708    +  CDS            SV40 NLS: nuclear localization signal of SV40 (simian virus 40) large T antigen
   1712..1732    +  CDS            SV40 NLS: nuclear localization signal of SV40 (simian virus 40) large T antigen
   1748..2443    +  CDS            mKate2: mKate2 is a basic (constitutively fluorescent) red fluorescent protein published in 2009, derived from Entacmaea quadricolor. It is reported to be a rapidly-maturing monomer with moderate acid sensitivity.
   2498..2917    +  CDS            bsr: BSR_BACCE - Experimental evidence at protein level: Swiss-Prot protein existence level 1. Catalyzes the deamination of the cytosine moiety of the antibiotics blasticidin S, cytomycin and acetylblasticidin S. From Bacillus cereus.
   2923..3023    -  polyA_signal   SV40 poly(A) signal (fragment): SV40 polyadenylation signal
   3103..3171    -  CDS            large T antigen (fragment): large T antigen from SV40 (simian virus 40)
   3195..3228    +  protein_bind   loxP: Cre-mediated recombination occurs in the 8-bp core sequence (GCATACAT). Cre recombinase
   3261..3284    +  misc_feature   MCS (fragment): pBluescript multiple cloning site
   3284..3872    +  misc_feature   WPRE: woodchuck hepatitis virus posttranscriptional regulatory element
   3873..3892    +  misc_feature   MCS (fragment): pBluescript multiple cloning site
   3894..4394    +  CDS            nef (fragment): NEF_HV1LA - Experimental evidence at protein level: Swiss-Prot protein existence level 1. Extracellular Nef protein targets CD4(+) T-lymphocytes for apoptosis by interacting with CXCR4 surface receptors. From Human immunodeficiency virus type 1 group M subtype B (isolate Lai) (HIV-1).
   4401..4581    +  LTR            5' LTR (truncated): truncated 5' long terminal repeat (LTR) from HIV-1
   4643..5231    -  rep_origin     ori: high-copy-number ColE1/pMB1/pBR322/pUC origin of replication
   5402..6262    -  CDS            AmpR: β-lactamase; bla; confers resistance to ampicillin, carbenicillin, and related antibiotics
   6263..6367    -  promoter       AmpR promoter: bla
   6426..6478    -  misc_feature   bom (fragment): basis of mobility region from pBR322
   6633..7012    +  enhancer       CMV enhancer: human cytomegalovirus immediate early enhancer
   7013..7212    +  promoter       CMV promoter: human cytomegalovirus (CMV) immediate early promoter
   7230..7410    +  LTR            5' LTR (truncated): truncated 5' long terminal repeat (LTR) from HIV-1
   7457..7582    +  misc_feature   HIV-1 Ψ: packaging signal of human immunodeficiency virus type 1
   7566..7904    +  CDS            HIV-1 gag (fragment): gag protein from human immunodeficiency virus 1; gag
   8079..8312    +  misc_feature   RRE: The Rev response element (RRE) of HIV-1 allows for Rev-dependent mRNA export from the nucleus to the cytoplasm.
   8689..8789    +  CDS            Rev (fragment): human immunodeficiency virus 1 (HIV-1) Rev protein; rev; enhances nuclear export of unspliced and incompletely spliced viral mRNAs
   8839..8956    +  misc_feature   cPPT/CTS: central polypurine tract and central termination sequence of HIV-1
   9209..9242    +  protein_bind   loxP: Cre-mediated recombination occurs in the 8-bp core sequence (GCATACAT). Cre recombinase
   9368..9435    +  misc_RNA       tracrRNA (fragment): trans-activating CRISPR RNA for the Streptococcus pyogenes CRISPR/Cas9 system
   9525..9586    +  enhancer       CMV enhancer (fragment): human cytomegalovirus immediate early enhancer
