[The description below was written by a language model from this plasmid's Addgene catalogue record and pLannotate feature annotations shown in this document.]
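Description:
pSico_U6-PLOD2 sgRNA4 is a lentiviral CRISPR guide-expression plasmid built on the pSico backbone, about 9.6 kb in total, made to express a single guide RNA against human PLOD2 (lysyl hydroxylase 2, LH2). It is propagated in bacteria as a high-copy plasmid through a ColE1/pUC-type origin and selected with ampicillin via the β-lactamase gene. The transfer-vector architecture is that of a third-generation HIV-1 system. A CMV enhancer/promoter fused to a truncated 5' LTR drives genomic RNA production in packaging cells. This is followed by the Ψ packaging signal with a gag fragment, the Rev response element for nuclear export, and the cPPT/CTS. A WPRE, which enhances transcript expression, and a truncated LTR lie at the 3' end.

The 20-nt PLOD2 spacer was inserted between two Esp3I sites, which were destroyed in cloning, upstream of an S. pyogenes Cas9 guide scaffold (annotated as a tracrRNA fragment). The plasmid name indicates a U6 promoter, although the automated feature table does not annotate one. Downstream, a CAG-type promoter (CMV enhancer, chicken β-actin promoter and chimeric intron) drives a marker cassette. It encodes mKate2 red fluorescent protein preceded by three SV40 nuclear localization signals and linked, according to the record, by T2A to a blasticidin resistance gene (annotated as bsr). Transduced mammalian cells can therefore be identified by nuclear red fluorescence and selected with blasticidin. Two loxP sites flank the guide and marker region, a legacy of pSico's Cre-conditional design. No Cas9 is encoded, so the nuclease must be supplied separately. The associated study concerns LH2-driven collagen cross-linking and metastasis in head and neck squamous cell carcinoma.
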