Addgene plasmid #136459: pSico_U6-PLOD2 sgRNA4
Purpose: Expression of gRNA against human PLOD2
Depositing lab: Antonio Amelio. Depositing organization: University of North Carolina at Chapel Hill. Publication: Lysyl hydroxylase 2-induced collagen cross-link switching promotes metastasis in head and neck squamous cell carcinomas. Sato K, Parag-Sharma K, Terajima M, Musicant AM, Murphy RM, Ramsey MR, Hibi H, Yamauchi M, Amelio AL. Neoplasia. 2021 Jun 6;23(6):594-606. doi: 10.1016/j.neo.2021.05.014. PubMed 34107376.
Backbone
  Vector backbone: pSico
  Backbone size w/o insert (bp): 9580
  Total vector size (bp): 9600
  Modifications to backbone: mKate2-T2A-Bsd cassette included on backbone driven by CAGs promoter
  Vector type: Mammalian Expression, Lentiviral, CRISPR
  Selectable markers: Blasticidin
Growth in bacteria
  Bacterial resistance: Ampicillin, 100 μg/mL
  Growth temperature: 37°C
  Growth strain: NEB Stable
  Copy number: High Copy
Gene/Insert
  Gene/Insert name: gRNA against human PLOD2
  gRNA/shRNA sequence: TGAGCAAACAGTCCAGACGT
  Species: H. sapiens (human), Synthetic
  Entrez Gene: PLOD2 (a.k.a. BRKS2, LH2, TLH)
  Cloning method: Restriction Enzyme; 5′ cloning site Esp3I (destroyed during cloning); 3′ cloning site Esp3I (destroyed during cloning)
  Sequencing primers: 5′ CCTCTGCTAACCATGTTCATGC; 3′ GATCTACCACATTTGTAGAG
Terms and licenses: Academic/Nonprofit Terms; Industry Terms: Not Available to Industry
How to cite: pSico_U6-PLOD2 sgRNA4 was a gift from Antonio Amelio (Addgene plasmid # 136459 ; http://n2t.net/addgene:136459 ; RRID:Addgene_136459)
